Addgene plasmid #190178: pXJ40-Flag-iBox-PAK4cat
Purpose: expresses Flag-tagged iBox-PAK4cat
Depositing lab: Bianxiao Cui. Depositing organization: Stanford University. Publication: Engineering a Genetically Encoded Magnetic Protein Crystal. Li TL, Wang Z, You H, Ong Q, Varanasi VJ, Dong M, Lu B, Pasca SP, Cui B. Nano Lett. 2019 Oct 9;19(10):6955-6963. doi: 10.1021/acs.nanolett.9b02266. Epub 2019 Sep 25. PubMed 31552740.
Backbone
  Vector backbone: pXJ40
  Vector type: Mammalian Expression
Growth in bacteria
  Bacterial resistance: Ampicillin, 100 μg/mL
  Growth temperature: 37°C
  Growth strain: NEB Stable
  Copy number: Unknown
Gene/Insert
  Gene/Insert name: iBox-PAK4cat (alt name: INKA-box-PAK4 catalytic domain)
  Species: H. sapiens (human)
  Insert size (bp): 1065
  Promoter: CMV
  Tag / fusion protein: Flag (N terminal on insert)
  Cloning method: Unknown
  Sequencing primers: 5′ GAAGCAGAGGACTGGACA; 3′ TCATCTGGTGCGGTTCTG
Terms and licenses: Academic/Nonprofit Terms; Industry Terms: Not Available to Industry
How to cite: pXJ40-Flag-iBox-PAK4cat was a gift from Bianxiao Cui (Addgene plasmid # 190178 ; http://n2t.net/addgene:190178 ; RRID:Addgene_190178)
