[The description below was written by a language model from this plasmid's Addgene catalogue record and pLannotate feature annotations shown in this document.]
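Description:
pXJ40-Flag-iBox-PAK4cat is a 5.4 kb mammalian expression plasmid built on the pXJ40 backbone. It is propagated in E. coli through a high-copy ColE1/pUC-type origin and selected with ampicillin via the β-lactamase gene and its native promoter. An f1 phage origin is also present, along with short remnants of rop, the pBR322 bom region and lacZα. These are annotated only as fragments and appear to be backbone leftovers rather than functional parts.

The expression cassette is driven by the human cytomegalovirus immediate-early enhancer and promoter, followed by a rabbit β-globin intron, which typically improves transcript processing and expression in mammalian cells. A T7 promoter sits just upstream of the coding region and could support in vitro transcription. A short match to the SRα promoter is annotated between the CMV promoter and the intron, but only as a fragment. The open reading frame begins with an N-terminal Flag epitope and continues into a roughly 1.07 kb fusion. This fusion consists of the iBox (INKA-box), a short PAK4-inhibitory segment of Inka1 that binds the kinase in a substrate-like manner, joined to the catalytic domain of human PAK4. The catalogue entry lists the insert as human, whereas the automated annotation matched the Inka1 portion to the mouse protein, probably because of sequence conservation. An SV40 polyadenylation signal terminates the transcript.

The plasmid is used to express Flag-tagged iBox-PAK4cat in mammalian cells. The associated publication concerns engineering a genetically encoded magnetic protein crystal, which suggests this fusion serves as the crystal-forming component, although the record does not describe the mechanism.
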