Features (pLannotate 1.2.2; 16 found; start..end, strand, type, name):
      9..312     +  enhancer       CMV enhancer: human cytomegalovirus immediate early enhancer
    313..516     +  promoter       CMV promoter: human cytomegalovirus (CMV) immediate early promoter
    632..654     +  promoter       SRα promoter (fragment): hybrid promoter consisting of the SV40 early promoter plus part of the long terminal repeat of human T-lymphotrophic virus 1
    678..1250    +  intron         β-globin intron: intron from rabbit β-globin gene
   1305..1323    +  promoter       T7 promoter: promoter for bacteriophage T7 RNA polymerase
   1341..1357    +  CDS            FLAG (fragment): FLAG® epitope tag, followed by an enterokinase cleavage site
   1365..1484    +  CDS            Inka1 (fragment): INKA1_MOUSE - Also known as Fam212a. Experimental evidence at protein level: Swiss-Prot protein existence level 1. Inhibitor of the serine/threonine-protein kinase PAK4. Acts by binding PAK4 in a substrate-like manner, inhibiting the protein kinase activity. From Mus musculus (Mouse).
   1491..2432    +  CDS            PAK4 (fragment): PAK4_HUMAN - Also known as KIAA1142. Experimental evidence at protein level: Swiss-Prot protein existence level 1. Serine/threonine protein kinase that plays a role in a variety of different signaling pathways including cytoskeleton regulation, cell migration, growth, proliferation or cell survival. Activation by various effectors including growth factor receptors or active CDC42 and RAC1 results in a conformational change and a subsequent autophosphorylation on several serine and/or threonine residues. Phosphorylates and inactivates the protein phosphatase SSH1, leading to increased inhibitor
   2498..2619    +  polyA_signal   SV40 poly(A) signal: SV40 polyadenylation signal
   2824..3412    -  rep_origin     ori: high-copy-number ColE1/pMB1/pBR322/pUC origin of replication
   3583..4443    -  CDS            AmpR: β-lactamase; bla; confers resistance to ampicillin, carbenicillin, and related antibiotics
   4444..4548    -  promoter       AmpR promoter: bla
   4643..4678    +  CDS            rop (fragment): Rop protein, which maintains plasmids at low copy number; rop
   4780..4879    +  misc_feature   bom (fragment): basis of mobility region from pBR322
   4907..5335    -  rep_origin     f1 ori (sequence partly withheld): f1 bacteriophage origin of replication; arrow indicates direction of (+) strand synthesis
   5339..2       -  CDS            lacZα (fragment) (across the origin): LacZα fragment of β-galactosidase; lacZ fragment
>Addgene plasmid #190178 | pXJ40-Flag-iBox-PAK4cat | addgene full sequence | sequence record 373480 | Addgene NGS Result
CTAGAGTCCGTTACATAACTTACGGTAAATGGCCCGCCTGGCTGACCGCCCAACGACCCCCGCCCATTGA
CGTCAATAATGACGTATGTTCCCATAGTAACGCCAATAGGGACTTTCCATTGACGTCAATGGGTGGAGTA
TTTACGGTAAACTGCCCACTTGGCAGTACATCAAGTGTATCATATGCCAAGTACGCCCCCTATTGACGTC
AATGACGGTAAATGGCCCGCCTGGCATTATGCCCAGTACATGACCTTATGGGACTTTCCTACTTGGCAGT
ACATCTACGTATTAGTCATCGCTATTACCATGGTGATGCGGTTTTGGCAGTACATCAATGGGCGTGGATA
GCGGTTTGACTCACGGGGATTTCCAAGTCTCCACCCCATTGACGTCAATGGGAGTTTGTTTTGGCACCAA
AATCAACGGGACTTTCCAAAATGTCGTAACAACTCCGCCCCATTGACGCAAATGGGCGGTAGGCGTGTAC
GGTGGGAGGTCTATATAAGCAGAGCTCGTTTAGTGAACCGTCAGATCGCCTGGAGACGCCATCCACGCTG
TTTTGACCTCCATAGAAGACACCGGGACCGATCCAGCCTCCGCGGCCGGGAACGGTGCATTGGAACGGAC
CCCTAGGCTTTTGCAAAAAGCTCCGGATCGATCCTGAGAACTTCAGGGTGAGTTTGGGGACCCTTGATTG
TTCTTTCTTTTTCGCTATTGTAAAATTCATGTTATATGGAGGGGGCAAAGTTTTCAGGGTGTTGTTTAGA
ATGGGAAGATGTCCCTTGTATCACCATGGACCCTCATGATAATTTTGTTTCTTTCACTTTCTACTCTGTT
GACAACCATTGTCTCCTCTTATTTTCTTTTCATTTTCTGTAACTTTTTCGTTAAACTTTAGCTTGCATTT
GTAACGAATTTTTAAATTCACTTTTGTTTATTTGTCAGATTGTAAGTACTTTCTCTAATCACTTTTTTTT
CAAGGCAATCAGGGTATATTATATTGTACTTCAGCACAGTTTTAGAGAACAATTGTTATAATTAAATGAT
AAGGTAGAATATTTCTGCATATAAATTCTGGCTGGCGTGGAAATATTCTTATTGGTAGAAACAACTACAT
CCTGGTCATCATCCTGCCTTTCTCTTTATGGTTACAATGATATACACTGTTTGAGATGAGGATAAAATAC
TCTGAGTCCAAACCGGGCCCCTCTGCTAACCATGTTCATGCCTTCTTCTTTTTCCTACAGCTCCTGGGCA
ACGTGCTGGTTATTGTGCTGTCTCATCATTTTGGCAAAGAATTGTAATACGACTCACTATAGGGCGAATT
CACCATGGACTACAAGGACGACGATGATAAGTCCGGATCCGAAGCAGAGGACTGGACAGCAGCCCTACTG
AACAGGGGTCGCAGTCGCCAGCCCCTGGTACTAGGGGACAATTGCTTTGCTGACTTGGTGCACAACTGGA
TGGAGCTGCCTGAGGAATTCCCCGCCGCCCCTGCTGTTCCTGGGCCCCCTGGCCCCCGCTCACCACAGCG
GGAGCCACAGCGAGTATCCCATGAGCAGTTCCGGGCTGCCCTGCAGCTGGTGGTGGACCCAGGCGACCCC
CGCTCCTACCTGGACAACTTCATCAAGATTGGCGAGGGCTCCACGGGCATCGTGTGCATCGCCACCGTGC
GCAGCTCGGGCAAGCTGGTGGCCGTCAAGAAGATGGACCTGCGCAAGCAGCAGAGGCGCGAGCTGCTCTT
CAACGAGGTGGTAATCATGAGGGACTACCAGCACGAGAATGTGGTGGAGATGTACAACAGCTACCTGGTG
GGGGACGAGCTCTGGGTGGTCATGGAGTTCCTGGAAGGAGGCGCCCTCACCGACATCGTCACCCACACCA
GGATGAACGAGGAGCAGATCGCAGCCGTGTGCCTTGCAGTGCTGCAGGCCCTGTCGGTGCTCCACGCCCA
GGGCGTCATCCACCGGGACATCAAGAGCGACTCGATCCTGCTGACCCATGATGGCAGGGTGAAGCTGTCA
GACTTTGGGTTCTGCGCCCAGGTGAGCAAGGAAGTGCCCCGAAGGAAGTCGCTGGTCGGCACGCCCTACT
GGATGGCCCCAGAGCTCATCTCCCGCCTTCCCTACGGGCCAGAGGTAGACATCTGGTCGCTGGGGATAAT
GGTGATTGAGATGGTGGACGGAGAGCCCCCCTACTTCAACGAGCCACCCCTCAAAGCCATGAAGATGATT
CGGGACAACCTGCCACCCCGACTGAAGAACCTGCACAAGGTGTCGCCATCCCTGAAGGGCTTCCTGGACC
GCCTGCTGGTGCGAGACCCTGCCCAGCGGGCCACGGCAGCCGAGCTGCTGAAGCACCCATTCCTGGCCAA
GGCAGGGCCGCCTGCCAGCATCGTGCCCCTCATGCGCCAGAACCGCACCAGATGACTCGAGGCGGCCGCC
CCGGGCTGCAGGGTACCAGATCTGACTGACTGATCTTATTAAAGCAGAACTTGTTTATTGCAGCTTATAA
TGGTTACAAATAAAGCAATAGCATCACAAATTTCACAAATAAAGCATTTTTTTCACTGCATTCTAGTTGT
GGTTTGTCCAAACTCATCAATGTATCTTATCATGTCTGGTCGACTCTAGACTCTTCCGCTTCCTCGCTCA
CTGACTCGCTGCGCTCGGTCGTTCGGCTGCGGCGAGCGGTATCAGCTCACTCAAAGGCGGTAATACGGTT
ATCCACAGAATCAGGGGATAACGCAGGAAAGAACATGTGAGCAAAAGGCCAGCAAAAGGCCAGGAACCGT
AAAAAGGCCGCGTTGCTGGCGTTTTTCCATAGGCTCCGCCCCCCTGACGAGCATCACAAAAATCGACGCT
CAAGTCAGAGGTGGCGAAACCCGACAGGACTATAAAGATACCAGGCGTTTCCCCCTGGAAGCTCCCTCGT
GCGCTCTCCTGTTCCGACCCTGCCGCTTACCGGATACCTGTCCGCCTTTCTCCCTTCGGGAAGCGTGGCG
CTTTCTCATAGCTCACGCTGTAGGTATCTCAGTTCGGTGTAGGTCGTTCGCTCCAAGCTGGGCTGTGTGC
ACGAACCCCCCGTTCAGCCCGACCGCTGCGCCTTATCCGGTAACTATCGTCTTGAGTCCAACCCGGTAAG
ACACGACTTATCGCCACTGGCAGCAGCCACTGGTAACAGGATTAGCAGAGCGAGGTATGTAGGCGGTGCT
ACAGAGTTCTTGAAGTGGTGGCCTAACTACGGCTACACTAGAAGAACAGTATTTGGTATCTGCGCTCTGC
TGAAGCCAGTTACCTTCGGAAAAAGAGTTGGTAGCTCTTGATCCGGCAAACAAACCACCGCTGGTAGCGG
TGGTTTTTTTGTTTGCAAGCAGCAGATTACGCGCAGAAAAAAAGGATCTCAAGAAGATCCTTTGATCTTT
TCTACGGGGTCTGACGCTCAGTGGAACGAAAACTCACGTTAAGGGATTTTGGTCATGAGATTATCAAAAA
GGATCTTCACCTAGATCCTTTTAAATTAAAAATGAAGTTTTAAATCAATCTAAAGTATATATGAGTAAAC
TTGGTCTGACAGTTACCAATGCTTAATCAGTGAGGCACCTATCTCAGCGATCTGTCTATTTCGTTCATCC
ATAGTTGCCTGACTCCCCGTCGTGTAGATAACTACGATACGGGAGGGCTTACCATCTGGCCCCAGTGCTG
CAATGATACCGCGAGACCCACGCTCACCGGCTCCAGATTTATCAGCAATAAACCAGCCAGCCGGAAGGGC
CGAGCGCAGAAGTGGTCCTGCAACTTTATCCGCCTCCATCCAGTCTATTAATTGTTGCCGGGAAGCTAGA
GTAAGTAGTTCGCCAGTTAATAGTTTGCGCAACGTTGTTGCCATTGCTACAGGCATCGTGGTGTCACGCT
CGTCGTTTGGTATGGCTTCATTCAGCTCCGGTTCCCAACGATCAAGGCGAGTTACATGATCCCCCATGTT
GTGCAAAAAAGCGGTTAGCTCCTTCGGTCCTCCGATCGTTGTCAGAAGTAAGTTGGCCGCAGTGTTATCA
CTCATGGTTATGGCAGCACTGCATAATTCTCTTACTGTCATGCCATCCGTAAGATGCTTTTCTGTGACTG
GTGAGTACTCAACCAAGTCATTCTGAGAATAGTGTATGCGGCGACCGAGTTGCTCTTGCCCGGCGTCAAT
ACGGGATAATACCGCGCCACATAGCAGAACTTTAAAAGTGCTCATCATTGGAAAACGTTCTTCGGGGCGA
AAACTCTCAAGGATCTTACCGCTGTTGAGATCCAGTTCGATGTAACCCACTCGTGCACCCAACTGATCTT
CAGCATCTTTTACTTTCACCAGCGTTTCTGGGTGAGCAAAAACAGGAAGGCAAAATGCCGCAAAAAAGGG
AATAAGGGCGACACGGAAATGTTGAATACTCATACTCTTCCTTTTTCAATATTATTGAAGCATTTATCAG
GGTTATTGTCTCATGAGCGGATACATATTTGAATGTATTTAGAAAAATAAACAAATAGGGGTTCCGCGCA
CATTTCCCCGAAAAGTGCCACCTGACGTCTAAGAAACCATTATTATCATGACATTAACCTATAAAAATAG
GCGTATCACGAGGCCCTTTCGTCTCGCGCGTTTCGGTGATGACGGTGAAAACCTCTGACACATGCAGCTC
CCGGAGACGGTCACAGCTTGTCTGTAAGCGGATGCCGGGAGCAGACAAGCCCGTCAGGGCGCGTCAGCGG
GTGTTGGCGGGTGTCGGGGCTGGCTTAACTATGCGGCATCAGAGCAGATTGTACTGAGAGTGCACCATAT
GCGGTGTGAAATACCGCACAGATGCGTAAGGAGAAAATACCGCATCAGGAAATTGTAAGCGTTAATATTT
TGTTAAAATTCGCGTTAAATTTTTGTTAAATCAGCTCATTTTTTAACCAATAGGCCGAAATCGGCAAAAT
CCCTTATAAATCAAAAGAATAGACCGAGATAGGGT
[37 nt withheld, positions 5006-5042]
AAAGAACGTGGACTCCAACGTCAAAGG
[49 nt withheld, positions 5070-5118]
T
[91 nt withheld, positions 5120-5210]
G
[124 nt withheld, positions 5212-5335]
CCATTCGCCATTCAGGCTGCGCAACTGTTGGGAAGGGCGATCGGTGCGGGCCTCTTCGCTATTACGCCAG
